>Addgene plasmid #206077 | Cav2.2 BBS W391A pcDNA3 | addgene full sequence | sequence record 406768 | Addgene NGS Result
AGCGGGAGCGCAGGCAGGAGCGGGGCCGGTCCCAGGAGCGGAGGCAGCCCTCGTCCTCCTCCTCGGAGAA
GCATCGCTTCTACTCCTGTGACCGCTTCGGGGGCCGCGAACCCCCACAGCCCAAGCCCTCCCTCAGTAGT
CACCCCACGTCGCCGACGGCCGGGCAGGAGCCGGGACCCCACCCGCAGGGGAGTGGTTCGGTTCACGGGA
GCCCCCTGCTGTCCACATCTGGTGCTAGCACCCCGGGCCGGGGGCGGAGGCAGCTCCCCCAGACCCCCTT
GACCCCCCGCCCCAGCGTCACCTACAAGACGGCCAACTCCTCGCCTGTCCACTTCGCCGGGGCACCGAGC
GGCCTCCCCGCCTTCTCCCCCGGCCGGCTCAGCCGGGGCCTCTCAGAACACAACGCCCTGCTGCAGAGGG
ACCCGCTCAGCCGGCCCCTGGCGCCCGGCTCGCGCATCGGCTCCGACCCCTACCTGGGGCAGCGGCTGGA
CAGCGAGGCGCCCGCCCGTGCCCTGCCCGAGGACGCGCCCGCCTTTGAGGAGACCGCGGCCAGCAACTCG
GGCCGCTCCTCCCGGACCTCGTACGTGTCCTCACTGACCTCGCAGCCCCCGCCGCTGCGCCGCGTGCCCA
ACGGCTACCACTGCACTCTGGGGCTGGGCGGGGGCGGCCGGGCGCGGCGCGGCTGCCACCACCCCGACCG
CGACCGCCGGTGCTAGACTAGTTCTAGCAAGCTTCGACGAATTCTGCAGATATCCATCACACTGGCGGCC
GCTCGAGCATGCATCTAGAGGGCCCTATTCTATAGTGTCACCTAAATGCTAGAGCTCGCTGATCAGCCTC
GACTGTGCCTTCTAGTTGCCAGCCATCTGTTGTTTGCCCCTCCCCCGTGCCTTCCTTGACCCTGGAAGGT
GCCACTCCCACTGTCCTTTCCTAATAAAATGAGGAAATTGCATCGCATTGTCTGAGTAGGTGTCATTCTA
TTCTGGGGGGTGGGGTGGGGCAGGACAGCAAGGGGGAGGATTGGGAAGACAATAGCAGGCATGCTGGGGA
TGCGGTGGGCTCTATGGCTTCTGAGGCGGAAAGAACCAGCTGGGGCTCTAGGGGGTATCCCC
[124 nt withheld, positions 1113-1236]
C
[91 nt withheld, positions 1238-1328]
A
[49 nt withheld, positions 1330-1378]
CCTTTGACGTTGGAGTCCACGTTCTTT
[37 nt withheld, positions 1406-1442]
ACCCTATCTCGGTCTATTCTTTTGATTTATAAGGGATTTTGCCGATTTCGGCCTATTGGTTAAAAAATGA
GCTGATTTAACAAAAATTTAACGCGAATTAATTCTGTGGAATGTGTGTCAGTTAGGGTGTGGAAAGTCCC
CAGGCTCCCCAGCAGGCAGAAGTATGCAAAGCATGCATCTCAATTAGTCAGCAACCAGGTGTGGAAAGTC
CCCAGGCTCCCCAGCAGGCAGAAGTATGCAAAGCATGCATCTCAATTAGTCAGCAACCATAGTCCCGCCC
CTAACTCCGCCCATCCCGCCCCTAACTCCGCCCAGTTCCGCCCATTCTCCGCCCCATGGCTGACTAATTT
TTTTTATTTATGCAGAGGCCGAGGCCGCCTCTGCCTCTGAGCTATTCCAGAAGTAGTGAGGAGGCTTTTT
TGGAGGCCTAGGCTTTTGCAAAAAGCTCCCGGGAGCTTGTATATCCATTTTCGGATCTGATCAAGAGACA
GGATGAGGATCGTTTCGCATGATTGAACAAGATGGATTGCACGCAGGTTCTCCGGCCGCTTGGGTGGAGA
GGCTATTCGGCTATGACTGGGCACAACAGACAATCGGCTGCTCTGATGCCGCCGTGTTCCGGCTGTCAGC
GCAGGGGCGCCCGGTTCTTTTTGTCAAGACCGACCTGTCCGGTGCCCTGAATGAACTGCAGGACGAGGCA
GCGCGGCTATCGTGGCTGGCCACGACGGGCGTTCCTTGCGCAGCTGTGCTCGACGTTGTCACTGAAGCGG
GAAGGGACTGGCTGCTATTGGGCGAAGTGCCGGGGCAGGATCTCCTGTCATCTCACCTTGCTCCTGCCGA
GAAAGTATCCATCATGGCTGATGCAATGCGGCGGCTGCATACGCTTGATCCGGCTACCTGCCCATTCGAC
CACCAAGCGAAACATCGCATCGAGCGAGCACGTACTCGGATGGAAGCCGGTCTTGTCGATCAGGATGATC
TGGACGAAGAGCATCAGGGGCTCGCGCCAGCCGAACTGTTCGCCAGGCTCAAGGCGCGCATGCCCGACGG
CGAGGATCTCGTCGTGACCCATGGCGATGCCTGCTTGCCGAATATCATGGTGGAAAATGGCCGCTTTTCT
GGATTCATCGACTGTGGCCGGCTGGGTGTGGCGGACCGCTATCAGGACATAGCGTTGGCTACCCGTGATA
TTGCTGAAGAGCTTGGCGGCGAATGGGCTGACCGCTTCCTCGTGCTTTACGGTATCGCCGCTCCCGATTC
GCAGCGCATCGCCTTCTATCGCCTTCTTGACGAGTTCTTCTGAGCGGGACTCTGGGGTTCGAAATGACCG
ACCAAGCGACGCCCAACCTGCCATCACGAGATTTCGATTCCACCGCCGCCTTCTATGAAAGGTTGGGCTT
CGGAATCGTTTTCCGGGACGCCGGCTGGATGATCCTCCAGCGCGGGGATCTCATGCTGGAGTTCTTCGCC
CACCCCAACTTGTTTATTGCAGCTTATAATGGTTACAAATAAAGCAATAGCATCACAAATTTCACAAATA
AAGCATTTTTTTCACTGCATTCTAGTTGTGGTTTGTCCAAACTCATCAATGTATCTTATCATGTCTGTAT
ACCGTCGACCTCTAGCTAGAGCTTGGCGTAATCATGGTCATAGCTGTTTCCTGTGTGAAATTGTTATCCG
CTCACAATTCCACACAACATACGAGCCGGAAGCATAAAGTGTAAAGCCTGGGGTGCCTAATGAGTGAGCT
AACTCACATTAATTGCGTTGCGCTCACTGCCCGCTTTCCAGTCGGGAAACCTGTCGTGCCAGCTGCATTA
ATGAATCGGCCAACGCGCGGGGAGAGGCGGTTTGCGTATTGGGCGCTCTTCCGCTTCCTCGCTCACTGAC
TCGCTGCGCTCGGTCGTTCGGCTGCGGCGAGCGGTATCAGCTCACTCAAAGGCGGTAATACGGTTATCCA
CAGAATCAGGGGATAACGCAGGAAAGAACATGTGAGCAAAAGGCCAGCAAAAGGCCAGGAACCGTAAAAA
GGCCGCGTTGCTGGCGTTTTTCCATAGGCTCCGCCCCCCTGACGAGCATCACAAAAATCGACGCTCAAGT
CAGAGGTGGCGAAACCCGACAGGACTATAAAGATACCAGGCGTTTCCCCCTGGAAGCTCCCTCGTGCGCT
CTCCTGTTCCGACCCTGCCGCTTACCGGATACCTGTCCGCCTTTCTCCCTTCGGGAAGCGTGGCGCTTTC
TCATAGCTCACGCTGTAGGTATCTCAGTTCGGTGTAGGTCGTTCGCTCCAAGCTGGGCTGTGTGCACGAA
CCCCCCGTTCAGCCCGACCGCTGCGCCTTATCCGGTAACTATCGTCTTGAGTCCAACCCGGTAAGACACG
ACTTATCGCCACTGGCAGCAGCCACTGGTAACAGGATTAGCAGAGCGAGGTATGTAGGCGGTGCTACAGA
GTTCTTGAAGTGGTGGCCTAACTACGGCTACACTAGAAGAACAGTATTTGGTATCTGCGCTCTGCTGAAG
CCAGTTACCTTCGGAAAAAGAGTTGGTAGCTCTTGATCCGGCAAACAAACCACCGCTGGTAGCGGTGGTT
TTTTTGTTTGCAAGCAGCAGATTACGCGCAGAAAAAAAGGATCTCAAGAAGATCCTTTGATCTTTTCTAC
GGGGTCTGACGCTCAGTGGAACGAAAACTCACGTTAAGGGATTTTGGTCATGAGATTATCAAAAAGGATC
TTCACCTAGATCCTTTTAAATTAAAAATGAAGTTTTAAATCAATCTAAAGTATATATGAGTAAACTTGGT
CTGACAGTTACCAATGCTTAATCAGTGAGGCACCTATCTCAGCGATCTGTCTATTTCGTTCATCCATAGT
TGCCTGACTCCCCGTCGTGTAGATAACTACGATACGGGAGGGCTTACCATCTGGCCCCAGTGCTGCAATG
ATACCGCGAGACCCACGCTCACCGGCTCCAGATTTATCAGCAATAAACCAGCCAGCCGGAAGGGCCGAGC
GCAGAAGTGGTCCTGCAACTTTATCCGCCTCCATCCAGTCTATTAATTGTTGCCGGGAAGCTAGAGTAAG
TAGTTCGCCAGTTAATAGTTTGCGCAACGTTGTTGCCATTGCTACAGGCATCGTGGTGTCACGCTCGTCG
TTTGGTATGGCTTCATTCAGCTCCGGTTCCCAACGATCAAGGCGAGTTACATGATCCCCCATGTTGTGCA
AAAAAGCGGTTAGCTCCTTCGGTCCTCCGATCGTTGTCAGAAGTAAGTTGGCCGCAGTGTTATCACTCAT
GGTTATGGCAGCACTGCATAATTCTCTTACTGTCATGCCATCCGTAAGATGCTTTTCTGTGACTGGTGAG
TACTCAACCAAGTCATTCTGAGAATAGTGTATGCGGCGACCGAGTTGCTCTTGCCCGGCGTCAATACGGG
ATAATACCGCGCCACATAGCAGAACTTTAAAAGTGCTCATCATTGGAAAACGTTCTTCGGGGCGAAAACT
CTCAAGGATCTTACCGCTGTTGAGATCCAGTTCGATGTAACCCACTCGTGCACCCAACTGATCTTCAGCA
TCTTTTACTTTCACCAGCGTTTCTGGGTGAGCAAAAACAGGAAGGCAAAATGCCGCAAAAAAGGGAATAA
GGGCGACACGGAAATGTTGAATACTCATACTCTTCCTTTTTCAATATTATTGAAGCATTTATCAGGGTTA
TTGTCTCATGAGCGGATACATATTTGAATGTATTTAGAAAAATAAACAAATAGGGGTTCCGCGCACATTT
CCCCGAAAAGTGCCACCTGACGTCGACGGATCGGGAGATCTCCCGATCCCCTATGGTGCACTCTCAGTAC
AATCTGCTCTGATGCCGCATAGTTAAGCCAGTATCTGCTCCCTGCTTGTGTGTTGGAGGTCGCTGAGTAG
TGCGCGAGCAAAATTTAAGCTACAACAAGGCAAGGCTTGACCGACAATTGCATGAAGAATCTGCTTAGGG
TTAGGCGTTTTGCGCTGCTTCGCGATGTACGGGCCAGATATACGCGTTGACATTGATTATTGACTAGTTA
TTAATAGTAATCAATTACGGGGTCATTAGTTCATAGCCCATATATGGAGTTCCGCGTTACATAACTTACG
GTAAATGGCCCGCCTGGCTGACCGCCCAACGACCCCCGCCCATTGACGTCAATAATGACGTATGTTCCCA
TAGTAACGCCAATAGGGACTTTCCATTGACGTCAATGGGTGGAGTATTTACGGTAAACTGCCCACTTGGC
AGTACATCAAGTGTATCATATGCCAAGTACGCCCCCTATTGACGTCAATGACGGTAAATGGCCCGCCTGG
CATTATGCCCAGTACATGACCTTATGGGACTTTCCTACTTGGCAGTACATCTACGTATTAGTCATCGCTA
TTACCATGGTGATGCGGTTTTGGCAGTACATCAATGGGCGTGGATAGCGGTTTGACTCACGGGGATTTCC
AAGTCTCCACCCCATTGACGTCAATGGGAGTTTGTTTTGGCACCAAAATCAACGGGACTTTCCAAAATGT
CGTAACAACTCCGCCCCATTGACGCAAATGGGCGGTAGGCGTGTACGGTGGGAGGTCTATATAAGCAGAG
CTCTCTGGCTAACTAGAGAACCCACTGCTTACTGGCTTATCGAAATTAATACGACTCACTATAGGGAGAC
CCAAGCTTGGTACCGAGCTCGGATCCACTAGTAACGGCCGCCAGTGTGCTGGAATTCCTCGAGGGTACCG
GGCCCCCCCTCGAGGTCGAAGCTTGATCATGGTCCGCTTCGGGGACGAGCTGGGCGGCCGCTATGGGGGC
GCGGGCGGCGCGGAGCGGGCCCGGGGCGGCGGGGCCGGCGGGGCTGGCGGCCCGGGCCCCGGGGGGCTGC
CGCCGGGCCAGCGGGTCCTCTACAAACAGTCGATCGCGCAGCGCGCGCGGACCATGGCGCTGTACAACCC
CATCCCGGTCAAGCAGAACTGCTTCACCGTCAACCGCTCGCTCTTCGTCTTCAGCGAGGACAACGTCGTC
CGCAAATACGCCAAGCGCATCACCGAGTGGCCTCCGTTCGAGTACATGATCCTGGCCACCATCATCGCCA
ACTGCATCGTGCTGGCCCTGGAGCAGCACCTCCCTGACGGGGACAAGACGCCTATGTCCGAGCGCCTGGA
TGACACCGAGCCCTACTTCATTGGGATCTTCTGCTTCGAGGCGGGGATCAAGATCCTGGCCCTGGGCTTT
GTTCTGCACAAGGGCTCCTATCTGCGGAACGGCTGGAACGTCATGGACTTCGTGGTAGTCCTCACGGGGA
TTCTTGCCACAGCCGGAACCGACTTCGACCTGCGAACGCTGAGGGCTGTGCGTGTGCTAAGGCCCCTGAA
GCTGGTGTCTGGGATTCCGAGCTTGCAGGTGGTGCTCAAGTCCATCATGAAGGCCATGGTCCCGCTGCTG
CAGATCGGGCTGCTGCTCTTCTTCGCCATCCTCATGTTTGCCATCATCGGCCTCGAGTTCTACATGGGCA
AGTTCCACAAGGCCTGCTTCCCCAACAGCACAGACCCAGATCCCGTGGGTGACTTCCCCTGTGGCAAGGA
GGCCCCGGCCCGGCTCTGTGAGGGAGACACGGAGTGCCGGGAGTACTGGGCCGGACCCAACTTTGGTATC
ACCAACTTTGACAACATCCTGTTTGCCATCTTGACCGTGTTCCAGTGCATCACCATGGAGGGCTGGACTG
ACATCCTCTACAATACAAACGATGCAGCCGGCAACACGTGGAACTGGCTCTACTTCATCCCTCTCATCAT
CATCGGCTCCTTCTTCATGCTCAACCTGGTGCTGGGTGTGCTCTCAGGAGAGTTTGCTAAGGAGCGCGAG
AGAGTGGAGAACCGCCGCGCCTTCCTGAAGCTCCGGCGGCAGCAGCAGATTGAGCGGGAGCTCAACGGGT
ACCTGGAGGCGATCTTCAAGGCTGAGGAAGTCATGCTGGCTGAGGAGGACAGGAACGCAGAGGAGAAGTC
CCCTCTGGATGCAGTGTTGAAGAGAGCAGCTGCCAAGAAGAGCAGAAGCGACCTGATCCAGGCCGAGGAG
GGGGAGGGCCGGCTCACAGGCCTCTGTGCTCCCGGTTCCCCGTTCGCCCGTGCCAGCCTGAAAAGCGGGA
AGACGGAGAGCTCGTCGTACTTCCGGAGGAAGGAGAAGATGTTCCGCTTCTTCATCCGGCGCATGGTGAA
GGCACAGAGCTTCTACTGGACGGTGCTGTGTGTGGTGGCACTGAACACACTGTGCGTGGCCATGGTGCAC
TACAACCAGCCGCAGCGGCTCACCACGGCATTGTACTTTGCAGAGTTTGTTTTCCTGGGTCTCTTCCTCA
CAGAGATGTCCCTGAAGATGTATGGCCTGGGGCCCAGGAGCTACTTCCGGTCCTCCTTCAACTGTTTTGA
CTTTGGGGTCATCGTGGGCAGTATCTTTGAAGTGGTCTGGGCTGCTGGTTGGAGATACTACGAGAGCTCC
CTGGAGCCCTACCCTGACGGCGTCGACGGATGGAGATACTACGAGAGCTCCCTGGAGCCCTACCCTGACA
GATCTGTCGACGTCAAGCCAGGGACCTCCTTCGGGATCAGTGTTCTGCGGGCTCTGCGCTTACTGAGAAT
CTTCAAGGTCACCAAATACTGGAACTCCCTACGGAACCTGGTGGTGTCTCTGCTCAACTCCATGAAGTCC
ATCATCAGCCTCCTCTTCCTGCTCTTCCTGTTCATTGTTGTCTTTGCTCTGCTGGGGATGCAGCTGTTTG
GAGGCCAGTTCAACTTTAAAGACGAGACCCCAACGACCAACTTTGACACCTTCCCTGCTGCTATCCTCAC
CGTCTTCCAGATCCTGACCGGAGAGGACTGGAATGCGGTCATGTACCACGGGATCGAGTCGCAAGGTGGC
GTCAGCAGAGGAATGTTCTCCTCCTTCTACTTCATTGTCCTCACTCTGTTTGGGAACTACACCCTGCTGA
ATGTCTTCCTGGCCATTGCTGTGGACAACCTTGCCAATGCTCAGGAGCTGACCAAGGATGAAGAGGAGAT
GGAAGAAGCAGCCAATCAGAAACTCGCCTTGCAGAAGGCCAAGGAAGTGGCTGAAGTCAGCCCCATGTCT
GCTGCGAACATCTCCATTGCCGCCAGGCAGCAGAACTCGGCCAAAGCGCGCTCGGTGTGGGAGCAGCGAG
CCAGCCAGCTGCGGCTGCAGAACCTGAGGGCCAGCTGCGAGGCGCTGTACAGCGAGATGGACCCCGAGGA
GAGGCTGCGCTACGCCACCGCGCGCCACCTGCGGCCCGACGTGAAGACGCACCTGGACCGGCCGCTGGTG
GTTGAGCCCGGCCGCGACGCTCCGCGGGGCCCCCCGGGGGGGAAGTCCCGGCCGGATGGCTCGGAGGCCC
CCGAGGGTGCGGATCCCCCGCGCAGGCATCACCGGCACCGAGACAAGGACAAGGCTCCCGCCACGGTCCC
CTCGGCGGGGGAACAGGACAGAGCCGAAGCTCTGAGGGCAGAGGGCGGGGAGCTGGGGCCCCGCGAGGAG
CGGGGGCGGCCACGCCGCAGCCGCAGCAAGGAGGCCCCGGGCGCCCCGGAGGTGCGCAGCGATCGCGGCC
GTGGCCCGTGTCCTGAAGGTGGTCGGCGCCACCACCGGCGCGGGTCACCGGAGGAGGCAGCTGAGAGGGA
GCCCCGCCGCCACCGCGCGCACCGGCACGGGCCCGACCCGGGCAAGGAGGGCCCAGCGTCCGGGACCAGG
GGCGAGCGGCGCGCACGACACCGCACGGGCCCCCGGGCGTGCCCCCGGGAGGCTGAGAGCAGCGAGGAGC
CTGCGCGGCGGCACCGGGCTCGGCACAAGGCGCCGCCCACCCAGGAGACCGCGGAGAAGGACAAGGAGGC
TGCCGAGAAGGGGGGCGAGGCCACGGAGGCCGAGAAGGACAAGGAGGCTCGGAACCACCAGCCCAAGGAG
CTGCCCTGTGACCTGGAGGCCATCGGCATGCTGGGAGTGGGCGCTGTGCATACGCTGCCCAGCACCTGTC
TGCAGAAGGTGGAGGAGCAGCCAGAGGATGCGGACAACCAGCGGAACGTCACCCGCATGGGTAGTCAGCC
CCCGGACACCAGCACCACTGTGCACATTCCTGTGACGCTGACCGGCCCCCCCGGGGAGACCACGGTAGTG
CCCAGTGGAAACGTGGACCTGGAAAGTCAAGCAGAGGGGAAGAAGGAGGTGGAAACCAGCGATGTGATGA
GGAGCGGCCCTCGGCCCATTGTCCCGTACAGTTCCATGTTCTGTTTAAGCCCAACCAACCTGCTGCGCCG
CTGCTGCCACTACATTGTGACCATGCGATACTTCGAGATGGTCATCCTCGTGGTCATCGCCCTGAGCAGC
ATCGCCCTGGCTGCCGAGGACCCCGTGAGAACAGACTCTCCCAGGAATAATGCTCTGAAGTACATGGACT
ACATCTTCACAGGCGTCTTCACCTTCGAGATGGTGATAAAGATGATCGATTTGGGACTGCTGCTACACCC
TGGAGCCTATTTCCGGGATCTGTGGAACATTCTGGACTTCATTGTGGTCAGTGGGGCCCTGGTGGCATTT
GCTTTCTCAGGATCCAAAGGGAAAGACATCAGCACCATCAAATCCCTGAGAGTCCTGCGTGTGCTGCGGC
CACTCAAGACCATCAAGCGGCTGCCCAAGCTCAAGGCCGTGTTTGACTGTGTGGTGAACTCACTGAAAAA
CGTCCTCAACATCCTGATCGTCTACATGCTCTTCATGTTCATCTTTGCCGTCATTGCCGTGCAGCTCTTC
AAAGGGAAGTTCTTCTACTGCACGGACGAATCCAAGGAGCTGGAGCGTGACTGCAGGGGTCAGTATTTGG
ATTATGAGAAGGAGGAAGTGGAAGCTCAACCGAGGCAGTGGAAGAAATATGACTTCCACTATGACAACGT
GCTCTGGGCTCTGCTAACGCTCTTCACGGTGTCCACAGGGGAAGGGTGGCCCATGGTGCTGAAACACTCT
GTGGATGCCACCTACGAGGAGCAGGGCCCGAGCCCCGGGTACCGCATGGAGCTCTCCATCTTCTACGTGG
TCTACTTTGTGGTCTTTCCCTTCTTCTTTGTCAACATCTTCGTGGCCTTGATCATCATCACCTTCCAGGA
GCAGGGGGACAAGGTGATGTCCGAGTGCAGCCTGGAGAAGAACGAGAGGGCTTGCATCGACTTTGCCATC
AGCGCCAGACCCCTGACGCGGTACATGCCCCAGAACAAGCAGTCGTTCCAGTATAAGACGTGGACGTTCG
TGGTGTCCCCACCTTTTGAGTACTTCATCATGGCTATGATCGCCCTCAACACTGTGGTGCTGATGATGAA
GTTCTACGATGCGCCGTACGAGTATGAGCTAATGCTGAAATGCCTGAACATCGTGTTCACGTCCATGTTC
TCCATGGAGTGTGTGCTGAAGATCATCGCCTTCGGGGTGCTGAACTATTTCAGAGATGCCTGGAATGTCT
TTGACTTTGTCACGGTGTTGGGAAGTATTACTGATATTTTGGTAACAGAGATTGCGAACAACTTCATCAA
CCTCAGCTTCCTGCGCCTGTTCCGGGCCGCGCGGCTCATCAAGCTGCTGCGCCAGGGCTACACCATCCGC
ATCCTGCTTTGGACCTTCGTGCAGTCCTTCAAGGCGCTGCCCTACGTGTGTCTCCTCATCGCCATGCTCT
TCTTCATCTACGCCATCATTGGCATGCAGGTTTTTGGGAACATCGCCCTGGACGATGACACCAGCATCAA
CAGGCACAATAACTTCCGGACGTTTCTGCAGGCCTTGATGTTGCTGTTCAGGAGCGCCACGGGGGAGGCC
TGGCACGAGATAATGCTGTCGTGCCTCAGCAGCCGGGCCTGCGACGAGCACTCCAATGCCAGCGAGTGCG
GCAGCGACTTTGCCTACTTTTACTTCGTCTCCTTCATCTTCCTCTGCTCCTTTCTGATGTTGAACCTCTT
TGTGGCTGTGATCATGGACAATTTTGAGTACCTTACACGGGACTCTTCCATCTTAGGGCCTCACCACCTG
GATGAGTTCATCCGGGTCTGGGCTGAATACGACCCGGCCGCGTGTGGGCGCATCAGTTACAGTGACATGT
TTGAGATGCTGAAGCACATGTCCCCACCCCTGGGGCTGGGGAAGAAGTGCCCTGCTCGAGTCGCGTACAA
GCGCCTGGTCCGCATGAACATGCCCATCTCCAGTGAGGACATGACGGTGCACTTCACATCCACGCTGATG
GCTCTCATTCGGACAGCGCTGGACATCAAGCTGGCACCAGCTGGGACCAAGCAGCACCAGTGCGACGCAG
AGCTGAGGAAGGAGATTTCCTGTGTGTGGGCCAATCTGCCCCAGAAGACCCTGGACTTACTGGTACCACC
CCATAAGCCTGACGAGATGACGGTGGGCAAAGTCTATGCAGCTCTGATGATCTTCGACTTCTACAAACAG
AACAAAACCAGCAGAGACCAGACTCAGCAAGCCCCCGGAGGCCTGTCCCAGCTGGGCCCCGTGTCCCTGT
TCCACCCGCTGAAGGCCACGCTGGAGCAGACTCAGCCGGCGCTGCGTGGAGCCCGGGCTTTCCTGCGGCA
GAAGAGTTCTGCCTCCCTGAGCAACGGCGGGGCCGTACAAACCCAGGAGAGCGGCATCAAGGAATCGGTT
TCTTGGGGCACTCAGAGGACCCAGGATGTGCTTTGCGAGGCCAGGGCACCCCTGGAGCGGGGCCACTCAG
CTGAGATCCCAGTCGGGCAGCCTGGGACACTGGCTGTAGATGTCCAGATGCAGAACATGACTCTGAGTGG
CCCTGACGCCGAGCCGCAGCCAGGGCTGGAGAGCCAGGGCCGAGCCGCCTCCATGCCCCGCCTGGCCGCA
GAAACACAGCCCGCGCCTGACGCCAGCCCCATGAAGCGCTCCATCTCCACGCTGGCCCCGCGCCCCCACA
CGGCCCGGCTCGGCAGCACCGCGCTGGACCGCCCAGCCCCCAGCCAGGCCCCGCACCATCACCACCACCG
CTGCCACCGCCGCAGGGACAGGAAGCAGCGGTCCCTGGAGAAGGGTCCCAGCCTGTCTGCTGACACAGAT
GGGGCCCCCGACAGCACGGTGGGGCCAGGACTGCCCACGGGGGAGGGCCCCCCCGGCTGCAGGCGGG
Features (pLannotate 1.2.2; 22 found; start..end, strand, type, name):
    799..817     -  promoter       SP6 promoter: promoter for bacteriophage SP6 RNA polymerase
    843..1067    +  polyA_signal   bGH poly(A) signal: bovine growth hormone polyadenylation signal
   1071..1092    +  promoter       SV40 promoter (fragment): SV40 enhancer and early promoter
   1113..1541    +  rep_origin     f1 ori (sequence partly withheld): f1 bacteriophage origin of replication; arrow indicates direction of (+) strand synthesis
   1555..1884    +  promoter       SV40 promoter: SV40 enhancer and early promoter
   1951..2742    +  CDS            neo: KKA2_KLEPN - Also known as kan, nptII. Experimental evidence at protein level: Swiss-Prot protein existence level 1. Resistance to kanamycin, neomycin, paromomycin, ribostamycin, butirosin and gentamicin B. From Klebsiella pneumoniae.
   2766..2924    +  CDS            ble (fragment): BLE_KLEPN - Experimental evidence at protein level: Swiss-Prot protein existence level 1. Binding protein with a strong affinity to the bleomycin family of antibiotics. Binds to CL990; an antimitotic-antibiotic compound. From Klebsiella pneumoniae.
   2919..3040    +  polyA_signal   SV40 poly(A) signal: SV40 polyadenylation signal
   3111..3133    -  protein_bind   lac operator (fragment): The lac repressor binds to the lac operator to inhibit transcription in E. coli. This inhibition can be relieved by adding lactose or isopropyl-β-D-thiogalactopyranoside (IPTG). lac repressor encoded by lacI
   3137..3167    -  promoter       lac promoter: promoter for the E. coli lac operon
   3182..3203    -  protein_bind   CAP binding site: CAP binding activates transcription in the presence of cAMP. E. coli catabolite activator protein
   3216..3308    -  CDS            lacI (fragment): lac repressor; lacI; The lac repressor binds to the lac operator to inhibit transcription in E. coli. This inhibition can be relieved by adding lactose or isopropyl-β-D-thiogalactopyranoside (IPTG).
   3491..4079    -  rep_origin     ori: high-copy-number ColE1/pMB1/pBR322/pUC origin of replication
   4250..5110    -  CDS            AmpR: β-lactamase; bla; confers resistance to ampicillin, carbenicillin, and related antibiotics
   5111..5215    -  promoter       AmpR promoter: bla
   5274..5326    -  misc_feature   bom (fragment): basis of mobility region from pBR322
   5481..5860    +  enhancer       CMV enhancer: human cytomegalovirus immediate early enhancer
   5861..6064    +  promoter       CMV promoter: human cytomegalovirus (CMV) immediate early promoter
   6060..6093    +  LTR            5' LTR (truncated) (fragment): truncated 5' long terminal repeat (LTR) from HIV-1
   6109..6127    +  promoter       T7 promoter: promoter for bacteriophage T7 RNA polymerase
   6196..6221    -  misc_feature   MCS (fragment): pBluescript multiple cloning site
   6231..713     +  CDS            CACNA1B (across the origin): CAC1B_RABIT - Also known as CACH5, CACNL1A5. Experimental evidence at protein level: Swiss-Prot protein existence level 1. Voltage-sensitive calcium channels (VSCC) mediate the entry of calcium ions into excitable cells and are also involved in a variety of calcium-dependent processes, including muscle contraction, hormone or neurotransmitter release, gene expression, cell motility, cell division and cell death. The isoform alpha-1B gives rise to N-type calcium currents. N-type calcium channels belong to the 'high-voltage activated' (HVA) group and are specifically blocked by omega-conotoxin-
