[The description below was written by a language model from this plasmid's Addgene catalogue record and pLannotate feature annotations shown in this document.]
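Description:
Cav2.2 BBS W391A pcDNA3 is a mammalian expression plasmid built on the pcDNA3 backbone that carries the rabbit CACNA1B cDNA, encoding the pore-forming alpha1B subunit (Cav2.2) of the N-type voltage-gated calcium channel. The sequenced plasmid is about 12.6 kb, with an insert of roughly 7.2 kb whose coding region spans the numbering origin of the circular record. Expression is driven by the human cytomegalovirus immediate-early enhancer and promoter and terminated by the bovine growth hormone polyadenylation signal. T7 and SP6 phage promoters flank the insert, as is standard for this backbone. In bacteria the plasmid is maintained at high copy through a ColE1/pUC-type origin and selected with ampicillin via the beta-lactamase gene; an f1 origin is also present. An SV40 early promoter–neomycin phosphotransferase–SV40 poly(A) cassette allows G418 selection of stably transfected mammalian cells. Short annotated fragments such as the lac elements, ble and an HIV-1 LTR piece appear to be backbone remnants or partial sequence matches rather than functional parts.

The channel carries two engineered changes. A double alpha-bungarotoxin binding site motif has been inserted into an extracellular region of domain II, so that channels reaching the plasma membrane can be labelled from outside the cell with bungarotoxin conjugates. The W391A substitution lies in the alpha-interaction domain of the I-II intracellular loop and prevents binding of the auxiliary beta subunit. Together these features make the construct suited to studying how loss of beta subunit association affects cell-surface expression and trafficking of N-type channels, typically in comparison with the equivalent tagged channel lacking the mutation and in co-expression with auxiliary subunits such as alpha2delta-1. The depositor notes that the 5' end of the cDNA is very GC rich.
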