Addgene plasmid #206077: Cav2.2 BBS W391A pcDNA3
Purpose: Cav2.2 calcium channel with an exofacial double Bungarotoxin Binding Site motif in domain II and a mutation (W391A) in the ?1-interacting domain (AID) in the I-II loop that prevents Beta binding
Depositing lab: Annette Dolphin. Depositing organization: University College London. Publication: Functional exofacially tagged N-type calcium channels elucidate the interaction with auxiliary alpha2delta-1 subunits. Cassidy JS, Ferron L, Kadurin I, Pratt WS, Dolphin AC. Proc Natl Acad Sci U S A. 2014 Jun 17;111(24):8979-84. doi: 10.1073/pnas.1403731111. Epub 2014 Jun 2. PubMed 24889613.
Backbone
  Vector backbone: pcDNA3
  Backbone manufacturer: Invitrogen Life Technologies
  Backbone size w/o insert (bp): 5446
  Vector type: Mammalian Expression
Growth in bacteria
  Bacterial resistance: Ampicillin, 100 μg/mL
  Growth temperature: 37°C
  Growth strain: DH5alpha
  Copy number: High Copy
Gene/Insert
  Gene/Insert name: cacna1b (alt name: Cav2.2 alpha1B)
  Species: O. cuniculus (rabbit)
  Insert size (bp): 7178
  Mutation: W391A
  Entrez Gene: CACNA1B
  Promoter: CMV
  Cloning method: Restriction Enzyme; 5′ cloning site unknown (not destroyed)
  Sequencing primers: 5′ CTGGCTAACTAGAGAACC; 3′ GCATTTAGGTGACACTATAG
Resource information
  A portion of this plasmid was derived from a plasmid made by: Yasuo Mori
Terms and licenses: Academic/Nonprofit Terms; Industry Terms: Not Available to Industry
Depositor comments: 5' end of DNA is very GC rich
How to cite: Cav2.2 BBS W391A pcDNA3 was a gift from Annette Dolphin (Addgene plasmid # 206077 ; http://n2t.net/addgene:206077 ; RRID:Addgene_206077)
